Addgene plasmid #87865: ires-eGFP(+HAs) donor-1
Purpose: Express eGFP reporter for HDR-induced knock-in
Depositing lab: Bo Feng. Publication: Knock-in of large reporter genes in human cells via CRISPR/Cas9-induced homology-dependent and independent DNA repair. He X, Tan C, Wang F, Wang Y, Zhou R, Cui D, You W, Zhao H, Ren J, Feng B. Nucleic Acids Res. 2016 May 19;44(9):e85. doi: 10.1093/nar/gkw064. Epub 2016 Feb 4. PubMed 26850641.
Backbone
  Vector backbone: psuper puro
  Backbone manufacturer: 4353
  Total vector size (bp): 6478
  Modifications to backbone: DNA fragment carrying ires-eGFP was amplified from plasmid pLenti6.3-MCS-IRES2-EGFP (Life Technologies). The fragment obtained was inserted into BamHI and XhoI sites in pSuper-puro vector. Two homology arms were amplified from GAPDH genomic locus, and inserted into BamHI and MfeI sites at 5’ and Sal1 and HpaI sites at 3’ of the IRES-eGFP fragment.
  Vector type: Homologous recombination for GAPDH loci
Growth in bacteria
  Bacterial resistance: Ampicillin, 100 μg/mL
  Growth temperature: 37°C
  Growth strain: DH5alpha
  Copy number: High Copy
Gene/Insert
  Gene/Insert name: eGFP
Terms and licenses: Academic/Nonprofit Terms; Industry Terms: Not Available to Industry
How to cite: ires-eGFP(+HAs) donor-1 was a gift from Bo Feng (Addgene plasmid # 87865 ; http://n2t.net/addgene:87865 ; RRID:Addgene_87865)
