[The description below was written by a language model from this plasmid's Addgene catalogue record and pLannotate feature annotations shown in this document.]
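Description:
ires-eGFP(+HAs) donor-1 is a promoterless homology-directed repair donor plasmid designed to knock an IRES-eGFP reporter into the human GAPDH locus after CRISPR/Cas9 cleavage. It was built in the pSuper-puro backbone, which carries pBluescript-type elements. The feature table shows a high-copy ColE1/pUC origin, an ampicillin resistance gene with its own promoter, an f1 origin, lacZα and lac regulatory remnants, and T7 and T3 promoters flanking the cloning region. It is propagated in E. coli under ampicillin selection. No puromycin resistance cassette or H1 promoter is annotated in the sequenced record, so these backbone parts may have been lost during cloning, although the record does not say so explicitly.

The payload is an EMCV internal ribosome entry site (IRES2) followed by EGFP, amplified from a lentiviral IRES2-EGFP vector, then a bGH polyadenylation signal and a single loxP site. Upstream lies a 5' homology arm from the GAPDH genomic locus, detected as GAPDH coding fragments interrupted by unannotated sequence that is presumably intronic. The roughly 1 kb unannotated stretch between loxP and the T3 side of the polylinker corresponds in position to the 3' homology arm described in the catalogue entry. No mammalian promoter is annotated upstream of the reporter, so EGFP expression should depend on integration at the target. There, the IRES allows EGFP to be translated from the endogenous GAPDH transcript, making fluorescence a readout of knock-in. The plasmid is used to measure homology-dependent insertion of a reporter gene in human cells. The catalogue lists 6478 bp, while the sequenced record is 6,474 nt.
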