Features (pLannotate 1.2.2; 19 found; start..end, strand, type, name):
     65..83      +  promoter       T7 promoter: promoter for bacteriophage T7 RNA polymerase
     92..133     +  misc_feature   MCS (fragment): pBluescript multiple cloning site
    161..259     +  CDS            Gapdh (fragment): G3P_MOUSE - Also known as Gapd. Experimental evidence at protein level: Swiss-Prot protein existence level 1. Has both glyceraldehyde-3-phosphate dehydrogenase and nitrosylase activities, thereby playing a role in glycolysis and nuclear functions, respectively (PubMed:19903941). Glyceraldehyde-3- phosphate dehydrogenase is a key enzyme in glycolysis that catalyzes the first step of the pathway by converting D-glyceraldehyde 3- phosphate (G3P) into 3-phospho-D-glyceroyl phosphate (PubMed:19903941). Modulates the organization and assembly of the cytoskeleton (By similarity). Facilitates the CHP1
    447..869     +  CDS            GAPDH (fragment): G3P_HUMAN - Also known as GAPD From Homo sapiens (Human).
   1095..1679    +  misc_feature   IRES2: internal ribosome entry site (IRES) of the encephalomyocarditis virus (EMCV)
   1680..2399    +  CDS            EGFP: the original enhanced GFP (Yang et al., 1996) mammalian codon-optimized
   2437..2661    +  polyA_signal   bGH poly(A) signal: bovine growth hormone polyadenylation signal
   2662..2695    +  protein_bind   loxP: Cre-mediated recombination occurs in the 8-bp core sequence (GCATACAT). Cre recombinase
   3694..3716    +  misc_feature   MCS (fragment): pBluescript multiple cloning site
   3728..3746    -  promoter       T3 promoter: promoter for bacteriophage T3 RNA polymerase
   3791..3807    -  protein_bind   lac operator: The lac repressor binds to the lac operator to inhibit transcription in E. coli. This inhibition can be relieved by adding lactose or isopropyl-β-D-thiogalactopyranoside (IPTG). lac repressor encoded by lacI
   3815..3845    -  promoter       lac promoter: promoter for the E. coli lac operon
   3860..3881    -  protein_bind   CAP binding site: CAP binding activates transcription in the presence of cAMP. E. coli catabolite activator protein
   3894..3986    -  CDS            lacI (fragment): lac repressor; lacI; The lac repressor binds to the lac operator to inhibit transcription in E. coli. This inhibition can be relieved by adding lactose or isopropyl-β-D-thiogalactopyranoside (IPTG).
   4169..4757    -  rep_origin     ori: high-copy-number ColE1/pMB1/pBR322/pUC origin of replication
   4928..5788    -  CDS            AmpR: β-lactamase; bla; confers resistance to ampicillin, carbenicillin, and related antibiotics
   5789..5893    -  promoter       AmpR promoter: bla
   5946..6374    -  rep_origin     f1 ori (sequence partly withheld): f1 bacteriophage origin of replication; arrow indicates direction of (+) strand synthesis
   6379..62      -  CDS            lacZα (fragment) (across the origin): LacZα fragment of β-galactosidase; lacZ fragment
>Addgene plasmid #87865 | ires-eGFP(+HAs) donor-1 | addgene full sequence | sequence record 179972 | Addgene NGS Result
ATTAAGTTGGGTAACGCCAGGGTTTTCCCAGTCACGACGTTGTAAAACGACGGCCAGTGAATTGTAATAC
GACTCACTATAGGGCGAATTGGAGCTCCACCGCGGTGGCGGCCGCTCTAGAACTAGTGGATCCGACACGC
TCCCCTGACTTGCGCCCCGCTCCCTCTTTCTTTGCAGCAATGCCTCCTGCACCACCAACTGCTTAGCACC
CCTGGCCAAGGTCATCCATGACAACTTTGGTATCGTGGAAGGACTCATGGTATGAGAGCTGGGGAATGGG
ACTGAGGCTCCCACCTTTCTCATCCAAGACTGGCTCCTCCCTGCCGGGGCTGCGTGCAACCCTGGGGTTG
GGGGTTCTGGGGACTGGCTTTCCCATAATTTCCTTTCAAGGTGGGGAGGGAGGTAGAGGGGTGATGTGGG
GAGTACGCTGCAGGGCCTCACTCCTTTTGCAGACCACAGTCCATGCCATCACTGCCACCCAGAAGACTGT
GGATGGCCCCTCCGGGAAACTGTGGCGTGATGGCCGCGGGGCTCTCCAGAACATCATCCCTGCCTCTACT
GGCGCTGCCAAGGCTGTGGGCAAGGTCATCCCTGAGCTGAACGGGAAGCTCACTGGCATGGCCTTCCGTG
TCCCCACTGCCAACGTGTCAGTGGTGGACCTGACCTGCCGTCTAGAAAAACCTGCCAAATATGATGACAT
CAAGAAGGTGGTGAAGCAGGCGTCGGAGGGCCCCCTCAAGGGCATCCTGGGCTACACTGAGCACCAGGTG
GTCTCCTCTGACTTCAACAGCGACACCCACTCCTCCACCTTCGACGCTGGGGCTGGCATTGCCCTCAACG
ACCACTTTGTCAAGCTCATTTCCTGGTATGTGGCTGGGGCCAGAGACTGGCTCTTAAAAAGTGCAGGGTC
TGGCGCCCTCTGGTGGCTGGCTCAGAAAAAGGGCCCTGACAACTCTTTTCATCTTCTAGGTATGACAACG
AATTTGGCTACAGCAACAGGGTGGTGGACCTCATGGCCCACATGGCCTCCAAGGAGTAAGACCCCTGGAC
CACCAGCCCCAGCAAGAGCACAAGAGGAACAATTGACGCGTGCTCCTCTCCCTCCCCCCCCCNTAACGTT
ACTGGCCGAAGCCGCTTGGAATAAGGCCGGTGTGCGTTTGTCTATATGTTATTTTCCACCATATTGCCGT
CTTTTGGCAATGTGAGGGCCCGGAAACCTGGCCCTGTCTTCTTGACGAGCATTCCTAGGGGTCTTTCCCC
TCTCGCCAAAGGAATGCAAGGTCTGTTGAATGTCGTGAAGGAAGCAGTTCCTCTGGAAGCTTCTTGAAGA
CAAACAACGTCTGTAGCGACCCTTTGCAGGCAGCGGAACCCCCCACCTGGCGACAGGTGCCTCTGCGGCC
AAAAGCCACGTGTATAAGATACACCTGCAAAGGCGGCACAACCCCAGTGCCACGTTGTGAGTTGGATAGT
TGTGGAAAGAGTCAAATGGCTCTCCTCAAGCGTATTCAACAAGGGGCTGAAGGATGCCCAGAAGGTACCC
CATTGTATGGGATCTGATCTGGGGCCTCGGTACACATGCTTTACATGTGTTTAGTCGAGGTTAAAAAAAC
GTCTAGGCCCCCCGAACCACGGGGACGTGGTTTTCCTTTGAAAAACACGATGATAATATGGCCACAACCA
TGGTGAGCAAGGGCGAGGAGCTGTTCACCGGGGTGGTGCCCATCCTGGTCGAGCTGGACGGCGACGTAAA
CGGCCACAAGTTCAGCGTGTCCGGCGAGGGCGAGGGCGATGCCACCTACGGCAAGCTGACCCTGAAGTTC
ATCTGCACCACCGGCAAGCTGCCCGTGCCCTGGCCCACCCTCGTGACCACCCTGACCTACGGCGTGCAGT
GCTTCAGCCGCTACCCCGACCACATGAAGCAGCACGACTTCTTCAAGTCCGCCATGCCCGAAGGCTACGT
CCAGGAGCGCACCATCTTCTTCAAGGACGACGGCAACTACAAGACCCGCGCCGAGGTGAAGTTCGAGGGC
GACACCCTGGTGAACCGCATCGAGCTGAAGGGCATCGACTTCAAGGAGGACGGCAACATCCTGGGGCACA
AGCTGGAGTACAACTACAACAGCCACAACGTCTATATCATGGCCGACAAGCAGAAGAACGGCATCAAGGT
GAACTTCAAGATCCGCCACAACATCGAGGACGGCAGCGTGCAGCTCGCCGACCACTACCAGCAGAACACC
CCCATCGGCGACGGCCCCGTGCTGCTGCCCGACAACCACTACCTGAGCACCCAGTCCGCCCTGAGCAAAG
ACCCCAACGAGAAGCGCGATCACATGGTCCTGCTGGAGTTCGTGACCGCCGCCGGGATCACTCTCGGCAT
GGACGAGCTGTACAAGTAAATGCATCGATGATCTAGAGCTCGCTGATCAGCCTCGACTGTGCCTTCTAGT
TGCCAGCTATCTGTTGTTTGCCCCTCCCCCGTGCCTTCCTTGACCCTGGAAGGTGCCACTCCCACTGTCC
TTTCCTAATAAAATGAGGAAATTGCATCGCATTGTCTGAGTAGGTGTCATTCTATTCTGGGGGGTGGGGT
GGGGCAGGACAGCAAGGGGGAGGATTGGGAAGACAATAGCAGGCATGCTGGGGATGCGGTGGGCTCTATG
GATAACTTCGTATAGCATACATTATACGAAGTTATCGGAACCCTTAATGTCGACCCCTGCCACACTCAGT
CCCCCACCACACTGAATCTCCCCTCCTCACAGTTGCCATGTAGACCCCTTGAAGAGGGGAGGGGCCTAGG
GAGCCGCACCTTGTCATGTACCATCAATAAAGTACCCTGTGCTCAACCAGTTACTTGTCCTGTCTTATTC
TAGGGTCTGGGGCAGAGGGGAGGGAAGCTGGGCTTGTGTCAAGGTGAGACATTCTTGCTGGGGAGGGACC
TGGTATGTTCTCCTCAGACTGAGGGTAGGGCCTCCAAACAGCCTTGCTTGCTTCGAGAACCATTTGCTTC
CCGCTCAGACGTCTTGAGTGCTACAGGAAGCTGGCACCACTACTTCAGAGAACAAGGCCTTTTCCTCTCC
TCGCTCCAGTCCTAGGCTATCTGCTGTTGGCCAAACATGGAAGAAGCTATTCTGTGGGCGGCCCCAGGGA
GGCTGACAGGTGGAGGAAGTCAGGGCTCGCACTGGGCTCTGACGCTGACTGGTTAGTGGAGCTCAGCCTG
GAGCTGAGCTGCAGCGGGCAATTCCAGCTTGGCCTCCGCAGCTGTGAGGTCTTGAGCACGTGCTCTATTG
CTTTCTGTGCCCTCGTGTCTTATCTGAGGACATCGTGGCCAGCCCCTAAGGTCTTCAAGCAGGATTCATC
TAGGTAAACCAAGTACCTAAAACCATGCCCAAGGCGGTAAGGACTATATAATGTTTAAAAATCGGTAAAA
ATGCCCACCTCGCATAGTTTTGAGGAAGATGAACTGAGATGTGTCAGGGTGACTTATTTCCATCATCGTC
CTTAGGGGAGCTTGGGTAGGGGCAAGGCGTGTAGCTGGGACCTAGGTCCAGACCCCTGGCTCTGCCACTG
AACGGCTCAGGTGCTTTGGGCAGTTACTCCCCGGCCTCACTTTGCACGTGTGCTTACCTAGTGGAGACAA
AAGTACATACCTCGGTAGAGCGCGCACGCCTGTAACCCCAGGTTAACTCTCTAACCTCGAGGGGGGGCCC
GGTACCAGCTTTTGTTCCCTTTAGTGAGGGTTAATTTCGAGCTTGGCGTAATCATGGTCATAGCTGTTTC
CTGTGTGAAATTGTTATCCGCTCACAATTCCACACAACATACGAGCCGGAAGCATAAAGTGTAAAGCCTG
GGGTGCCTAATGAGTGAGCTAACTCACATTAATTGCGTTGCGCTCACTGCCCGCTTTCCAGTCGGGAAAC
CTGTCGTGCCAGCTGCATTAATGAATCGGCCAACGCGCGGGGAGAGGCGGTTTGCGTATTGGGCGCTCTT
CCGCTTCCTCGCTCACTGACTCGCTGCGCTCGGTCGTTCGGCTGCGGCGAGCGGTATCAGCTCACTCAAA
GGCGGTAATACGGTTATCCACAGAATCAGGGGATAACGCAGGAAAGAACATGTGAGCAAAAGGCCAGCAA
AAGGCCAGGAACCGTAAAAAGGCCGCGTTGCTGGCGTTTTTCCATAGGCTCCGCCCCCCTGACGAGCATC
ACAAAAATCGACGCTCAAGTCAGAGGTGGCGAAACCCGACAGGACTATAAAGATACCAGGCGTTTCCCCC
TGGAAGCTCCCTCGTGCGCTCTCCTGTTCCGACCCTGCCGCTTACCGGATACCTGTCCGCCTTTCTCCCT
TCGGGAAGCGTGGCGCTTTCTCATAGCTCACGCTGTAGGTATCTCAGTTCGGTGTAGGTCGTTCGCTCCA
AGCTGGGCTGTGTGCACGAACCCCCCGTTCAGCCCGACCGCTGCGCCTTATCCGGTAACTATCGTCTTGA
GTCCAACCCGGTAAGACACGACTTATCGCCACTGGCAGCAGCCACTGGTAACAGGATTAGCAGAGCGAGG
TATGTAGGCGGTGCTACAGAGTTCTTGAAGTGGTGGCCTAACTACGGCTACACTAGAAGAACAGTATTTG
GTATCTGCGCTCTGCTGAAGCCAGTTACCTTCGGAAAAAGAGTTGGTAGCTCTTGATCCGGCAAACAAAC
CACCGCTGGTAGCGGTGGTTTTTTTGTTTGCAAGCAGCAGATTACGCGCAGAAAAAAAGGATCTCAAGAA
GATCCTTTGATCTTTTCTACGGGGTCTGACGCTCAGTGGAACGAAAACTCACGTTAAGGGATTTTGGTCA
TGAGATTATCAAAAAGGATCTTCACCTAGATCCTTTTAAATTAAAAATGAAGTTTTAAATCAATCTAAAG
TATATATGAGTAAACTTGGTCTGACAGTTACCAATGCTTAATCAGTGAGGCACCTATCTCAGCGATCTGT
CTATTTCGTTCATCCATAGTTGCCTGACTCCCCGTCGTGTAGATAACTACGATACGGGAGGGCTTACCAT
CTGGCCCCAGTGCTGCAATGATACCGCGAGACCCACGCTCACCGGCTCCAGATTTATCAGCAATAAACCA
GCCAGCCGGAAGGGCCGAGCGCAGAAGTGGTCCTGCAACTTTATCCGCCTCCATCCAGTCTATTAATTGT
TGCCGGGAAGCTAGAGTAAGTAGTTCGCCAGTTAATAGTTTGCGCAACGTTGTTGCCATTGCTACAGGCA
TCGTGGTGTCACGCTCGTCGTTTGGTATGGCTTCATTCAGCTCCGGTTCCCAACGATCAAGGCGAGTTAC
ATGATCCCCCATGTTGTGCAAAAAAGCGGTTAGCTCCTTCGGTCCTCCGATCGTTGTCAGAAGTAAGTTG
GCCGCAGTGTTATCACTCATGGTTATGGCAGCACTGCATAATTCTCTTACTGTCATGCCATCCGTAAGAT
GCTTTTCTGTGACTGGTGAGTACTCAACCAAGTCATTCTGAGAATAGTGTATGCGGCGACCGAGTTGCTC
TTGCCCGGCGTCAATACGGGATAATACCGCGCCACATAGCAGAACTTTAAAAGTGCTCATCATTGGAAAA
CGTTCTTCGGGGCGAAAACTCTCAAGGATCTTACCGCTGTTGAGATCCAGTTCGATGTAACCCACTCGTG
CACCCAACTGATCTTCAGCATCTTTTACTTTCACCAGCGTTTCTGGGTGAGCAAAAACAGGAAGGCAAAA
TGCCGCAAAAAAGGGAATAAGGGCGACACGGAAATGTTGAATACTCATACTCTTCCTTTTTCAATATTAT
TGAAGCATTTATCAGGGTTATTGTCTCATGAGCGGATACATATTTGAATGTATTTAGAAAAATAAACAAA
TAGGGGTTCCGCGCACATTTCCCCGAAAAGTGCCACCTAAATTGTAAGCGTTAATATTTTGTTAAAATTC
GCGTTAAATTTTTGTTAAATCAGCTCATTTTTTAACCAATAGGCCGAAATCGGCAAAATCCCTTATAAAT
CAAAAGAATAGACCGAGATAGGGT
[37 nt withheld, positions 6045-6081]
AAAGAACGTGGACTCCAACGTCAAAGG
[49 nt withheld, positions 6109-6157]
T
[91 nt withheld, positions 6159-6249]
G
[124 nt withheld, positions 6251-6374]
CCCATTCGCCATTCAGGCTGCGCAACTGTTGGGAAGGGCGATCGGTGCGGGCCTCTTCGCTATTACGCCA
GCTGGCGAAAGGGGGATGTGCTGCAAGGCG
